Addgene plasmid #144807: TFORF3331
Purpose: Lentiviral vector for overexpressing transcription factor ORFs with unique 24-bp barcodes. Barcodes facilitate identification of transcription factors in pooled screens.
Depositing lab: Feng Zhang. Depositing organization: Broad Institute. Publication: A transcription factor atlas of directed differentiation. Joung J, Ma S, Tay T, Geiger-Schuller KR, Kirchgatterer PC, Verdine VK, Guo B, Arias-Garcia MA, Allen WE, Singh A, Kuksenko O, Abudayyeh OO, Gootenberg JS, Fu Z, Macrae RK, Buenrostro JD, Regev A, Zhang F. Cell. 2023 Jan 5;186(1):209-229.e26. doi: 10.1016/j.cell.2022.11.026. PubMed 36608654.
Backbone
  Vector backbone: pLX_TRC317
  Backbone manufacturer: Broad Institute Genetic Perturbation Platform
  Backbone size w/o insert (bp): 8264
  Vector type: Mammalian Expression, Lentiviral
  Selectable markers: Puromycin
Growth in bacteria
  Bacterial resistance: Ampicillin, 100 μg/mL
  Growth temperature: 30°C
  Growth strain: NEB Stable
  Copy number: High Copy
Gene/Insert
  Gene/Insert name: PUF60
  Species: H. sapiens (human)
  Insert size (bp): 1832
  Entrez Gene: PUF60 (a.k.a. FIR, RoBPI, SIAHBP1, VRJS)
  Promoter: EF1a
  Tag / fusion protein: V5 (C terminal on insert)
  Cloning method: Gateway Cloning
  Sequencing primers: 5′ GGGTGGAGACTGAAGTTAGGCCAG; 3′ CACATAGCGTAAAAGGAGCAACATAG
Resource information
  A portion of this plasmid was derived from a plasmid made by: Broad Institute Genetic Perturbation Platform
Terms and licenses: Academic/Nonprofit Terms; Industry Terms: Not Available to Industry
Depositor comments: NM_014281.4 Please test multiple small colonies in case of plasmid recombination. To make this collection available in a timely manner, a portion of this collection was not fully sequenced by Addgene. If an Addgene verified full plasmid sequence is not available, please contact us prior to placing an order to request the full sequence.
How to cite: TFORF3331 was a gift from Feng Zhang (Addgene plasmid # 144807 ; http://n2t.net/addgene:144807 ; RRID:Addgene_144807)
