[The description below was written by a language model from this plasmid's Addgene catalogue record and pLannotate feature annotations shown in this document.]
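Description:
TFORF3331 is a lentiviral mammalian expression plasmid built on the pLX_TRC317 backbone, one member of a barcoded transcription factor ORF collection. It carries the human PUF60 open reading frame (also known as FIR, RoBPI or SIAHBP1; the depositor cites a RefSeq transcript as reference), which was introduced by Gateway cloning and is flanked by attB1 and attB2 sites. The ORF is driven by the strong constitutive EF-1α promoter and reads through attB2 into a C-terminal V5 epitope tag for detection. A WPRE downstream enhances transcript stability and expression. According to the record, each construct in the collection carries a unique 24-bp barcode that allows the ORF to be identified in pooled screens. The barcode is not annotated as a separate feature in the table, so its exact position is not stated.

The viral architecture is that of a third-generation, self-inactivating vector. An RSV promoter fused to a truncated HIV-1 5' LTR drives genomic RNA production, and it is followed by the Ψ packaging signal, a gag fragment, the RRE for Rev-dependent nuclear export, a cPPT/CTS and a ΔU3 3' LTR. An SV40 early promoter upstream of the EF-1α cassette drives puromycin N-acetyltransferase, which permits selection of transduced cells. In bacteria the plasmid is maintained through a high-copy ColE1/pUC-type origin and ampicillin resistance. An f1 ori, an SV40 ori and poly(A) signal, and remnant lac, T7 and T3 elements are also present in the backbone. The depositor notes that the plasmid can recombine during propagation. The construct is intended for PUF60 overexpression, alone or in pooled transcription factor screens such as directed differentiation studies.
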