Features (pLannotate 1.2.2; 34 found; start..end, strand, type, name):
      5..231     +  promoter       RSV promoter: Rous sarcoma virus enhancer/promoter
    232..412     +  LTR            5' LTR (truncated): truncated 5' long terminal repeat (LTR) from HIV-1
    459..584     +  misc_feature   HIV-1 Ψ: packaging signal of human immunodeficiency virus type 1
    568..931     +  CDS            HIV-1 gag (fragment): gag protein from human immunodeficiency virus 1; gag
   1077..1310    +  misc_feature   RRE: The Rev response element (RRE) of HIV-1 allows for Rev-dependent mRNA export from the nucleus to the cytoplasm.
   1687..1713    +  CDS            Rev (fragment): human immunodeficiency virus 1 (HIV-1) Rev protein; rev; enhances nuclear export of unspliced and incompletely spliced viral mRNAs
   1720..1743    +  promoter       SV40 promoter (fragment): SV40 early promoter
   1744..1815    +  promoter       SV40 promoter (fragment): SV40 enhancer and early promoter
   1839..1974    +  rep_origin     SV40 ori: SV40 origin of replication
   2020..2616    +  CDS            PuroR (fragment): puromycin N-acetyltransferase; pac from Streptomyces; confers resistance to puromycin
   2665..2782    +  misc_feature   cPPT/CTS: central polypurine tract and central termination sequence of HIV-1
   2847..2913    +  CDS            small t antigen (fragment): SV40 (simian virus 40) small t antigen
   2920..4098    +  promoter       EF-1α promoter: strong constitutive promoter for human elongation factor EF-1α
   4119..4136    +  protein_bind   attB1 (fragment): mutant version of attB; core recombination site for the Gateway® BP reaction BP Clonase™
   4142..5767    +  CDS            PUF60: PUF60_HUMAN - Also known as FIR, ROBPI, SIAHBP1. Experimental evidence at protein level: Swiss-Prot protein existence level 1. DNA- and RNA-binding protein, involved in several nuclear processes such as pre-mRNA splicing, apoptosis and transcription regulation. In association with FUBP1 regulates MYC transcription at the P2 promoter through the core-TFIIH basal transcription factor. Acts as a transcriptional repressor through the core-TFIIH basal transcription factor. Represses FUBP1-induced transcriptional activation but not basal transcription. Decreases ERCC3 helicase activity. Does not rep
   5770..5793    -  protein_bind   attB2: mutant version of attB; recombination site for the Gateway® BP reaction BP Clonase™
   5801..5842    +  CDS            V5 tag: epitope tag from simian virus 5
   5858..5911    +  promoter       U6 promoter (fragment): RNA polymerase III promoter for human U6 snRNA
   5953..6541    +  misc_feature   WPRE: woodchuck hepatitis virus posttranscriptional regulatory element
   6592..6611    +  misc_feature   cPPT/CTS (fragment): central polypurine tract and central termination sequence of HIV-1
   6613..6846    +  LTR            3' LTR (ΔU3): self-inactivating 3' long terminal repeat (LTR) from HIV-1
   6924..7045    +  polyA_signal   SV40 poly(A) signal: SV40 polyadenylation signal
   7085..7220    +  rep_origin     SV40 ori: SV40 origin of replication
   7241..7259    -  promoter       T7 promoter: promoter for bacteriophage T7 RNA polymerase
   7267..7422    +  CDS            lacZα (fragment): LacZα fragment of β-galactosidase; lacZ fragment
   7427..7855    +  rep_origin     f1 ori (sequence partly withheld): f1 bacteriophage origin of replication; arrow indicates direction of (+) strand synthesis
   7908..8012    +  promoter       AmpR promoter: bla
   8013..8873    +  CDS            AmpR: β-lactamase; bla; confers resistance to ampicillin, carbenicillin, and related antibiotics
   9044..9632    +  rep_origin     ori: high-copy-number ColE1/pMB1/pBR322/pUC origin of replication
   9815..9907    +  CDS            lacI (fragment): lac repressor; lacI; The lac repressor binds to the lac operator to inhibit transcription in E. coli. This inhibition can be relieved by adding lactose or isopropyl-β-D-thiogalactopyranoside (IPTG).
   9920..9941    +  protein_bind   CAP binding site: CAP binding activates transcription in the presence of cAMP. E. coli catabolite activator protein
   9956..9986    +  promoter       lac promoter: promoter for the E. coli lac operon
   9994..10010   +  protein_bind   lac operator: The lac repressor binds to the lac operator to inhibit transcription in E. coli. This inhibition can be relieved by adding lactose or isopropyl-β-D-thiogalactopyranoside (IPTG). lac repressor encoded by lacI
  10055..10073   +  promoter       T3 promoter: promoter for bacteriophage T3 RNA polymerase
>Addgene plasmid #144807 | TFORF3331 | addgene full sequence | sequence record 471173 | Addgene NGS Result
TTAATGTAGTCTTATGCAATACTCTTGTAGTCTTGCAACATGGTAACGATGAGTTAGCAACATGCCTTAC
AAGGAGAGAAAAAGCACCGTGCATGCCGATTGGTGGAAGTAAGGTGGTACGATCGTGCCTTATTAGGAAG
GCAACAGACGGGTCTGACATGGATTGGACGAACCACTGAATTGCCGCATTGCAGAGATATTGTATTTAAG
TGCCTAGCTCGATACATAAACGGGTCTCTCTGGTTAGACCAGATCTGAGCCTGGGAGCTCTCTGGCTAAC
TAGGGAACCCACTGCTTAAGCCTCAATAAAGCTTGCCTTGAGTGCTTCAAGTAGTGTGTGCCCGTCTGTT
GTGTGACTCTGGTAACTAGAGATCCCTCAGACCCTTTTAGTCAGTGTGGAAAATCTCTAGCAGTGGCGCC
CGAACAGGGACTTGAAAGCGAAAGGGAAACCAGAGGAGCTCTCTCGACGCAGGACTCGGCTTGCTGAAGC
GCGCACGGCAAGAGGCGAGGGGCGGCGACTGGTGAGTACGCCAAAAATTTTGACTAGCGGAGGCTAGAAG
GAGAGAGATGGGTGCGAGAGCGTCAGTATTAAGCGGGGGAGAATTAGATCGCGATGGGAAAAAATTCGGT
TAAGGCCAGGGGGAAAGAAAAAATATAAATTAAAACATATAGTATGGGCAAGCAGGGAGCTAGAACGATT
CGCAGTTAATCCTGGCCTGTTAGAAACATCAGAAGGCTGTAGACAAATACTGGGACAGCTACAACCATCC
CTTCAGACAGGATCAGAAGAACTTAGATCATTATATAATACAGTAGCAACCCTCTATTGTGTGCATCAAA
GGATAGAGATAAAAGACACCAAGGAAGCTTTAGACAAGATAGAGGAAGAGCAAAACAAAAGTAAGACCAC
CGCACAGCAAGCGGCCGCTGATCTTCAGACCTGGAGGAGGAGATATGAGGGACAATTGGAGAAGTGAATT
ATATAAATATAAAGTAGTAAAAATTGAACCATTAGGAGTAGCACCCACCAAGGCAAAGAGAAGAGTGGTG
CAGAGAGAAAAAAGAGCAGTGGGAATAGGAGCTTTGTTCCTTGGGTTCTTGGGAGCAGCAGGAAGCACTA
TGGGCGCAGCGTCAATGACGCTGACGGTACAGGCCAGACAATTATTGTCTGGTATAGTGCAGCAGCAGAA
CAATTTGCTGAGGGCTATTGAGGCGCAACAGCATCTGTTGCAACTCACAGTCTGGGGCATCAAGCAGCTC
CAGGCAAGAATCCTGGCTGTGGAAAGATACCTAAAGGATCAACAGCTCCTGGGGATTTGGGGTTGCTCTG
GAAAACTCATTTGCACCACTGCTGTGCCTTGGAATGCTAGTTGGAGTAATAAATCTCTGGAACAGATTTG
GAATCACACGACCTGGATGGAGTGGGACAGAGAAATTAACAATTACACAAGCTTAATACACTCCTTAATT
GAAGAATCGCAAAACCAGCAAGAAAAGAATGAACAAGAATTATTGGAATTAGATAAATGGGCAAGTTTGT
GGAATTGGTTTAACATAACAAATTGGCTGTGGTATATAAAATTATTCATAATGATAGTAGGAGGCTTGGT
AGGTTTAAGAATAGTTTTTGCTGTACTTTCTATAGTGAATAGAGTTAGGCAGGGATATTCACCATTATCG
TTTCAGACCCACCTCCCAACCCCGAGGGGACCCATGCATTGCATCTCAATTAGTCAGCAACCAGGTGTGG
AAAGTCCCCAGGCTCCCCAGCAGGCAGAAGTATGCAAAGCATGCGTCTCAATTAGTCAGCAACCATAGTC
CCGCCCCTAACTCCGCCCATCCCGCCCCTAACTCCGCCCAGTTCCGCCCATTCTCCGCCCCATGGCTGAC
TAATTTTTTTTATTTATGCAGAGGCCGAGGCCGCCTCGGCCTCTGAGCTATTCCAGAAGTAGTGAGGAGG
CTTTTTTGGAGGCCTAGGCTTTTGCAAAAAGCTTTCTAGAGGTACCACCGGAGCTTACCATGACCGAGTA
CAAGCCCACGGTGCGCCTCGCCACCCGCGACGACGTCCCCAGGGCCGTACGCACCCTCGCCGCCGCGTTC
GCCGACTACCCCGCCACGCGCCACACCGTCGATCCGGACCGCCACATCGAGCGGGTCACCGAGCTGCAAG
AACTCTTCCTCACGCGCGTCGGGCTCGACATCGGCAAGGTGTGGGTCGCGGACGACGGCGCCGCCGTGGC
GGTCTGGACCACGCCGGAGAGCGTCGAAGCGGGGGCGGTGTTCGCCGAGATCGGCCCGCGCATGGCCGAG
TTGAGCGGTTCCCGGCTGGCCGCGCAGCAACAGATGGAAGGCCTCCTGGCGCCGCACCGGCCCAAGGAGC
CCGCGTGGTTCCTGGCCACCGTCGGCGTCTCGCCCGACCACCAGGGCAAGGGTCTGGGCAGCGCCGTCGT
GCTCCCCGGAGTGGAGGCGGCCGAGCGCGCCGGGGTGCCCGCCTTCCTGGAGACCTCCGCGCCCCGCAAC
CTCCCCTTCTACGAGCGGCTCGGCTTCACCGTCACCGCCGACGTCGAGGTGCCCGAAGGACCGCGCACCT
GGTGCATGACCCGCAAGCCCGGTGCCAGTTAACGAATTCTAGATCTTGAGACAAATGGCAGTATTCATCC
ACAATTTTAAAAGAAAAGGGGGGATTGGGGGGTACAGTGCAGGGGAAAGAATAGTAGACATAATAGCAAC
AGACATACAAACTAAAGAATTACAAAAACAAATTACAAAAATTCAAAATTTTCGGGTTTATTACAGGGAC
AGCAGAGATCCACTTTGGCGCCGGCTCGAGGCCTGCAGGTGCAAAGATGGATAAAGTTTTAAACAGAGAG
GAATCTTTGCAGCTAATGGACCTTCTAGGTCTTGAAAGGAGTGGGAATTGGCTCCGGTGCCCGTCAGTGG
GCAGAGCGCACATCGCCCACAGTCCCCGAGAAGTTGGGGGGAGGGGTCGGCAATTGAACCGGTGCCTAGA
GAAGGTGGCGCGGGGTAAACTGGGAAAGTGATGTCGTGTACTGGCTCCGCCTTTTTCCCGAGGGTGGGGG
AGAACCGTATATAAGTGCAGTAGTCGCCGTGAACGTTCTTTTTCGCAACGGGTTTGCCGCCAGAACACAG
GTAAGTGCCGTGTGTGGTTCCCGCGGGCCTGGCCTCTTTACGGGTTATGGCCCTTGCGTGCCTTGAATTA
CTTCCACCTGGCTGCAGTACGTGATTCTTGATCCCGAGCTTCGGGTTGGAAGTGGGTGGGAGAGTTCGAG
GCCTTGCGCTTAAGGAGCCCCTTCGCCTCGTGCTTGAGTTGAGGCCTGGCCTGGGCGCTGGGGCCGCCGC
GTGCGAATCTGGTGGCACCTTCGCGCCTGTCTCGCTGCTTTCGATAAGTCTCTAGCCATTTAAAATTTTT
GATGACCTGCTGCGACGCTTTTTTTCTGGCAAGATAGTCTTGTAAATGCGGGCCAAGATCTGCACACTGG
TATTTCGGTTTTTGGGGCCGCGGGCGGCGACGGGGCCCGTGCGTCCCAGCGCACATGTTCGGCGAGGCGG
GGCCTGCGAGCGCGGCCACCGAGAATCGGACGGGGGTAGTCTCAAGCTGGCCGGCCTGCTCTGGTGCCTG
GCCTCGCGCCGCCGTGTATCGCCCCGCCCTGGGCGGCAAGGCTGGCCCGGTCGGCACCAGTTGCGTGAGC
GGAAAGATGGCCGCTTCCCGGCCCTGCTGCAGGGAGCTCAAAATGGAGGACGCGGCGCTCGGGAGAGCGG
GCGGGTGAGTCACCCACACAAAGGAAAAGGGCCTTTCCGTCCTCAGCCGTCGCTTCATGTGACTCCACGG
AGTACCGGGCGCCGTCCAGGCACCTCGATTAGTTCTCGAGCTTTTGGAGTACGTCGTCTTTAGGTTGGGG
GGAGGGGTTTTATGCGATGGAGTTTCCCCACACTGAGTGGGTGGAGACTGAAGTTAGGCCAGCTTGGCAC
TTGATGTAATTCTCCTTGGAATTTGCCCTTTTTGAGTTTGGATCTTGGTTCATTCTCAAGCCTCAGACAG
TGGTTCAAAGTTTTTTTCTTCCATTTCAGGTGTCGTGAGGCTAGCATCGATTGATCAACAAGTTTGTACA
AAAAAGTTGGCATGGCGACGGCGACCATAGCTCTCCAGGTCAATGGCCAGCAAGGAGGGGGGTCCGAGCC
GGCGGCGGCGGCGGCAGTGGTGGCAGCGGGAGACAAATGGAAACCTCCACAGGGCACAGACTCCATCAAG
ATGGAGAACGGGCAGAGCACAGCCGCCAAGCTGGGGCTGCCTCCCCTGACGCCCGAGCAGCAGGAGGCCC
TTCAGAAGGCCAAGAAGTACGCCATGGAGCAGAGCATCAAGAGTGTGCTGGTGAAGCAGACCATCGCGCA
CCAGCAGCAGCAGCTCACCAACCTGCAGATGGCGGCTCAGCGGCAGCGGGCGCTGGCCATCATGTGCCGC
GTCTACGTGGGCTCTATCTACTATGAGCTGGGGGAGGACACCATCCGCCAGGCCTTTGCCCCCTTTGGCC
CCATCAAGAGCATCGACATGTCCTGGGACTCCGTCACCATGAAGCACAAGGGCTTTGCCTTCGTGGAGTA
TGAGGTCCCCGAAGCTGCACAGCTGGCCTTGGAGCAGATGAACTCGGTGATGCTGGGGGGCAGGAACATC
AAGGTGGGCAGACCCAGCAACATAGGGCAGGCCCAGCCCATCATAGACCAGTTGGCTGAGGAGGCACGGG
CCTTCAACCGCATCTACGTGGCCTCTGTGCACCAGGACCTCTCAGACGATGACATCAAGAGCGTGTTTGA
GGCCTTTGGCAAGATCAAGTCCTGCACACTGGCCCGGGACCCCACAACTGGCAAGCACAAGGGCTACGGC
TTCATTGAGTACGAGAAGGCCCAGTCGTCCCAAGATGCTGTGTCTTCCATGAACCTCTTTGACCTGGGTG
GCCAGTACTTGCGGGTGGGCAAGGCTGTCACACCGCCCATGCCCCTACTCACACCAGCCACGCCTGGAGG
CCTCCCACCTGCCGCTGCTGTGGCAGCTGCTGCAGCCACTGCCAAGATCACAGCTCAGGAAGCAGTGGCC
GGAGCAGCGGTGCTGGGTACCCTGGGCACACCTGGACTGGTGTCCCCAGCACTGACCCTGGCCCAGCCCC
TGGGCACTTTGCCCCAGGCTGTCATGGCTGCCCAGGCACCTGGAGTCATCACAGGTGTGACCCCAGCCCG
TCCTCCTATCCCGGTCACCATCCCCTCGGTGGGAGTGGTGAACCCCATCCTGGCCAGCCCTCCAACGCTG
GGTCTCCTGGAGCCCAAGAAGGAGAAGGAAGAAGAGGAGCTGTTTCCCGAGTCAGAGCGGCCAGAGATGC
TGAGCGAGCAGGAGCACATGAGCATCTCGGGCAGTAGCGCCCGACACATGGTGATGCAGAAGCTGCTCCG
CAAGCAGGAGTCTACAGTGATGGTTCTGCGCAACATGGTGGACCCCAAGGACATCGATGATGACCTGGAA
GGGGAGGTGACAGAGGAGTGTGGCAAGTTCGGGGCCGTGAACCGCGTCATCATCTACCAAGAGAAACAAG
GCGAGGAGGAGGATGCAGAAATCATTGTCAAGATCTTTGTGGAGTTTTCCATAGCCTCTGAGACTCATAA
GGCCATCCAGGCCCTCAATGGCCGCTGGTTTGCTGGCCGCAAGGTGGTGGCTGAAGTGTACGACCAGGAG
CGTTTTGATAACAGTGACCTCTCTGCGTGCCCAACTTTCTTGTACAAAGTGGTTGATATCGGTAAGCCTA
TCCCTAACCCTCTCCTCGGTCTCGATTCTACGTAGTAATGAACTAGTCCGTAACTTGAAAGTATTTCGAT
TTCTTGGCTTTATATATCTTGTGGAAAGGACGAAACTGACCGCCGAAACGGATACTCACGCGTTAAGTCG
ACAATCAACCTCTGGATTACAAAATTTGTGAAAGATTGACTGGTATTCTTAACTATGTTGCTCCTTTTAC
GCTATGTGGATACGCTGCTTTAATGCCTTTGTATCATGCTATTGCTTCCCGTATGGCTTTCATTTTCTCC
TCCTTGTATAAATCCTGGTTGCTGTCTCTTTATGAGGAGTTGTGGCCCGTTGTCAGGCAACGTGGCGTGG
TGTGCACTGTGTTTGCTGACGCAACCCCCACTGGTTGGGGCATTGCCACCACCTGTCAGCTCCTTTCCGG
GACTTTCGCTTTCCCCCTCCCTATTGCCACGGCGGAACTCATCGCCGCCTGCCTTGCCCGCTGCTGGACA
GGGGCTCGGCTGTTGGGCACTGACAATTCCGTGGTGTTGTCGGGGAAATCATCGTCCTTTCCTTGGCTGC
TCGCCTGTGTTGCCACCTGGATTCTGCGCGGGACGTCCTTCTGCTACGTCCCTTCGGCCCTCAATCCAGC
GGACCTTCCTTCCCGCGGCCTGCTGCCGGCTCTGCGGCCTCTTCCGCGTCTTCGCCTTCGCCCTCAGACG
AGTCGGATCTCCCTTTGGGCCGCCTCCCCGCGTCGACTTTAAGACCAATGACTTACAAGGCAGCTGTAGA
TCTTAGCCACTTTTTAAAAGAAAAGGGGGGACTGGAAGGGCTAATTCACTCCCAACGAAGACAAGATCTG
CTTTTTGCTTGTACTGGGTCTCTCTGGTTAGACCAGATCTGAGCCTGGGAGCTCTCTGGCTAACTAGGGA
ACCCACTGCTTAAGCCTCAATAAAGCTTGCCTTGAGTGCTTCAAGTAGTGTGTGCCCGTCTGTTGTGTGA
CTCTGGTAACTAGAGATCCCTCAGACCCTTTTAGTCAGTGTGGAAAATCTCTAGCAGTACGTATAGTAGT
TCATGTCATCTTATTATTCAGTATTTATAACTTGCAAAGAAATGAATATCAGAGAGTGAGAGGAACTTGT
TTATTGCAGCTTATAATGGTTACAAATAAAGCAATAGCATCACAAATTTCACAAATAAAGCATTTTTTTC
ACTGCATTCTAGTTGTGGTTTGTCCAAACTCATCAATGTATCTTATCATGTCTGGCTCTAGCTATCCCGC
CCCTAACTCCGCCCATCCCGCCCCTAACTCCGCCCAGTTCCGCCCATTCTCCGCCCCATGGCTGACTAAT
TTTTTTTATTTATGCAGAGGCCGAGGCCGCCTCGGCCTCTGAGCTATTCCAGAAGTAGTGAGGAGGCTTT
TTTGGAGGCCTAGGGACGTACCCAATTCGCCCTATAGTGAGTCGTATTACGCGCGCTCACTGGCCGTCGT
TTTACAACGTCGTGACTGGGAAAACCCTGGCGTTACCCAACTTAATCGCCTTGCAGCACATCCCCCTTTC
GCCAGCTGGCGTAATAGCGAAGAGGCCCGCACCGATCGCCCTTCCCAACAGTTGCGCAGCCTGAATGGCG
AATGGG
[124 nt withheld, positions 7427-7550]
C
[91 nt withheld, positions 7552-7642]
A
[49 nt withheld, positions 7644-7692]
CCTTTGACGTTGGAGTCCACGTTCTTT
[37 nt withheld, positions 7720-7756]
ACCCTATCTCGGTCTATTCTTTTGATTTATAAGGGATTTTGCCGATTTCGGCCTATTGGTTAAAAAATGA
GCTGATTTAACAAAAATTTAACGCGAATTTTAACAAAATATTAACGCTTACAATTTAGGTGGCACTTTTC
GGGGAAATGTGCGCGGAACCCCTATTTGTTTATTTTTCTAAATACATTCAAATATGTATCCGCTCATGAG
ACAATAACCCTGATAAATGCTTCAATAATATTGAAAAAGGAAGAGTATGAGTATTCAACATTTCCGTGTC
GCCCTTATTCCCTTTTTTGCGGCATTTTGCCTTCCTGTTTTTGCTCACCCAGAAACGCTGGTGAAAGTAA
AAGATGCTGAAGATCAGTTGGGTGCACGAGTGGGTTACATCGAACTGGATCTCAACAGCGGTAAGATCCT
TGAGAGTTTTCGCCCCGAAGAACGTTTTCCAATGATGAGCACTTTTAAAGTTCTGCTATGTGGCGCGGTA
TTATCCCGTATTGACGCCGGGCAAGAGCAACTCGGTCGCCGCATACACTATTCTCAGAATGACTTGGTTG
AGTACTCACCAGTCACAGAAAAGCATCTTACGGATGGCATGACAGTAAGAGAATTATGCAGTGCTGCCAT
AACCATGAGTGATAACACTGCGGCCAACTTACTTCTGACAACGATCGGAGGACCGAAGGAGCTAACCGCT
TTTTTGCACAACATGGGGGATCATGTAACTCGCCTTGATCGTTGGGAACCGGAGCTGAATGAAGCCATAC
CAAACGACGAGCGTGACACCACGATGCCTGTAGCAATGGCAACAACGTTGCGCAAACTATTAACTGGCGA
ACTACTTACTCTAGCTTCCCGGCAACAATTAATAGACTGGATGGAGGCGGATAAAGTTGCAGGACCACTT
CTGCGCTCGGCCCTTCCGGCTGGCTGGTTTATTGCTGATAAATCTGGAGCCGGTGAGCGTGGGTCTCGCG
GTATCATTGCAGCACTGGGGCCAGATGGTAAGCCCTCCCGTATCGTAGTTATCTACACGACGGGGAGTCA
GGCAACTATGGATGAACGAAATAGACAGATCGCTGAGATAGGTGCCTCACTGATTAAGCATTGGTAACTG
TCAGACCAAGTTTACTCATATATACTTTAGATTGATTTAAAACTTCATTTTTAATTTAAAAGGATCTAGG
TGAAGATCCTTTTTGATAATCTCATGACCAAAATCCCTTAACGTGAGTTTTCGTTCCACTGAGCGTCAGA
CCCCGTAGAAAAGATCAAAGGATCTTCTTGAGATCCTTTTTTTCTGCGCGTAATCTGCTGCTTGCAAACA
AAAAAACCACCGCTACCAGCGGTGGTTTGTTTGCCGGATCAAGAGCTACCAACTCTTTTTCCGAAGGTAA
CTGGCTTCAGCAGAGCGCAGATACCAAATACTGTTCTTCTAGTGTAGCCGTAGTTAGGCCACCACTTCAA
GAACTCTGTAGCACCGCCTACATACCTCGCTCTGCTAATCCTGTTACCAGTGGCTGCTGCCAGTGGCGAT
AAGTCGTGTCTTACCGGGTTGGACTCAAGACGATAGTTACCGGATAAGGCGCAGCGGTCGGGCTGAACGG
GGGGTTCGTGCACACAGCCCAGCTTGGAGCGAACGACCTACACCGAACTGAGATACCTACAGCGTGAGCT
ATGAGAAAGCGCCACGCTTCCCGAAGGGAGAAAGGCGGACAGGTATCCGGTAAGCGGCAGGGTCGGAACA
GGAGAGCGCACGAGGGAGCTTCCAGGGGGAAACGCCTGGTATCTTTATAGTCCTGTCGGGTTTCGCCACC
TCTGACTTGAGCGTCGATTTTTGTGATGCTCGTCAGGGGGGCGGAGCCTATGGAAAAACGCCAGCAACGC
GGCCTTTTTACGGTTCCTGGCCTTTTGCTGGCCTTTTGCTCACATGTTCTTTCCTGCGTTATCCCCTGAT
TCTGTGGATAACCGTATTACCGCCTTTGAGTGAGCTGATACCGCTCGCCGCAGCCGAACGACCGAGCGCA
GCGAGTCAGTGAGCGAGGAAGCGGAAGAGCGCCCAATACGCAAACCGCCTCTCCCCGCGCGTTGGCCGAT
TCATTAATGCAGCTGGCACGACAGGTTTCCCGACTGGAAAGCGGGCAGTGAGCGCAACGCAATTAATGTG
AGTTAGCTCACTCATTAGGCACCCCAGGCTTTACACTTTATGCTTCCGGCTCGTATGTTGTGTGGAATTG
TGAGCGGATAACAATTTCACACAGGAAACAGCTATGACCATGATTACGCCAAGCGCGCAATTAACCCTCA
CTAAAGGGAACAAAAGCTGGAGCTGCAAGC
