>Addgene plasmid #144807 | TFORF3331 | depositor partial sequence | sequence record 286536 | Insert
ATCGATTGATCAACAAGTTTGTACAAAAAAGTTGGCATGGCGACGGCGACCATAGCTCTCCAGGTCAATG
GCCAGCAAGGAGGGGGGTCCGAGCCGGCGGCGGCGGCGGCAGTGGTGGCAGCGGGAGACAAATGGAAACC
TCCACAGGGCACAGACTCCATCAAGATGGAGAACGGGCAGAGCACAGCCGCCAAGCTGGGGCTGCCTCCC
CTGACGCCCGAGCAGCAGGAGGCCCTTCAGAAGGCCAAGAAGTACGCCATGGAGCAGAGCATCAAGAGTG
TGCTGGTGAAGCAGACCATCGCGCACCAGCAGCAGCAGCTCACCAACCTGCAGATGGCGGCTCAGCGGCA
GCGGGCGCTGGCCATCATGTGCCGCGTCTACGTGGGCTCTATCTACTATGAGCTGGGGGAGGACACCATC
CGCCAGGCCTTTGCCCCCTTTGGCCCCATCAAGAGCATCGACATGTCCTGGGACTCCGTCACCATGAAGC
ACAAGGGCTTTGCCTTCGTGGAGTATGAGGTCCCCGAAGCTGCACAGCTGGCCTTGGAGCAGATGAACTC
GGTGATGCTGGGGGGCAGGAACATCAAGGTGGGCAGACCCAGCAACATAGGGCAGGCCCAGCCCATCATA
GACCAGTTGGCTGAGGAGGCACGGGCCTTCAACCGCATCTACGTGGCCTCTGTGCACCAGGACCTCTCAG
ACGATGACATCAAGAGCGTGTTTGAGGCCTTTGGCAAGATCAAGTCCTGCACACTGGCCCGGGACCCCAC
AACTGGCAAGCACAAGGGCTACGGCTTCATTGAGTACGAGAAGGCCCAGTCGTCCCAAGATGCTGTGTCT
TCCATGAACCTCTTTGACCTGGGTGGCCAGTACTTGCGGGTGGGCAAGGCTGTCACACCGCCCATGCCCC
TACTCACACCAGCCACGCCTGGAGGCCTCCCACCTGCCGCTGCTGTGGCAGCTGCTGCAGCCACTGCCAA
GATCACAGCTCAGGAAGCAGTGGCCGGAGCAGCGGTGCTGGGTACCCTGGGCACACCTGGACTGGTGTCC
CCAGCACTGACCCTGGCCCAGCCCCTGGGCACTTTGCCCCAGGCTGTCATGGCTGCCCAGGCACCTGGAG
TCATCACAGGTGTGACCCCAGCCCGTCCTCCTATCCCGGTCACCATCCCCTCGGTGGGAGTGGTGAACCC
CATCCTGGCCAGCCCTCCAACGCTGGGTCTCCTGGAGCCCAAGAAGGAGAAGGAAGAAGAGGAGCTGTTT
CCCGAGTCAGAGCGGCCAGAGATGCTGAGCGAGCAGGAGCACATGAGCATCTCGGGCAGTAGCGCCCGAC
ACATGGTGATGCAGAAGCTGCTCCGCAAGCAGGAGTCTACAGTGATGGTTCTGCGCAACATGGTGGACCC
CAAGGACATCGATGATGACCTGGAAGGGGAGGTGACAGAGGAGTGTGGCAAGTTCGGGGCCGTGAACCGC
GTCATCATCTACCAAGAGAAACAAGGCGAGGAGGAGGATGCAGAAATCATTGTCAAGATCTTTGTGGAGT
TTTCCATAGCCTCTGAGACTCATAAGGCCATCCAGGCCCTCAATGGCCGCTGGTTTGCTGGCCGCAAGGT
GGTGGCTGAAGTGTACGACCAGGAGCGTTTTGATAACAGTGACCTCTCTGCGTGCCCAACTTTCTTGTAC
AAAGTGGTTGATATCGGTAAGCCTATCCCTAACCCTCTCCTCGGTCTCGATTCTACGTAGTAATGAACTA
GTCCGTAACTTGAAAGTATTTCGATTTCTTGGCTTTATATATCTTGTGGAAAGGACGAAACTGACCGCCG
AAACGGATACTC
