>Addgene plasmid #144807 | TFORF3331 | depositor partial sequence | sequence record 286537 | Barcode
AACTGACCGCCGAAACGGATACTC
